>Addgene plasmid #224246 | pFastBacHTa_SYK | addgene full sequence | sequence record 458376 | Addgene NGS Result
CATGTCGTACTACCATCACCATCACCATCACGATTACGATATCCCAACGACCGAAAACCTGTATTTTCAG
GGCGCCATGGATCCGATGGCAAGTTCTGGTATGGCCGAC
[762 nt withheld, positions 110-871]
GGAACACAGGGCAACGTTAACTTTGGGGGCCGTCCCCAATTGCCCGGCTCGCACCCAGCGTCCTCTCCCG
CACAGGGAAATAGGCAGGAATCGACCGTTAGCTTTAACCCGTATGAACCTGAGTTGGCACCTTGGGCCGC
TGATAAAGGGCCACAACGCGAAGCGCTTCCGATGGATACAGAAGTATATGAGTCTCCGTACGCTGATCCC
GAAGAGATCCGGCCTAAAGAAGTGTATCTCGACCGTAAACTACTGACGTTGGAGGATAAGGAATTAGGGT
CCGGGAATTTTGGTACCGTGAAGAAGGGATATTACCAAATGAAAAAGGTAGTGAAAACAGTAGCAGTAAA
AATACTGAAAAATGAGGCTAACGATCCAGCTTTGAAGGATGAGCTCCTAGCCGAAGCGAATGTCATGCAG
CAATTGGACAATCCATACATTGTCAGGATGATAGGAATATGTGAAGCGGAGTCTTGGATGCTTGTCATGG
AAATGGCTGAATTAGGTCCCCTAAATAAATATCTCCAGCAAAACCGTCACGTGAAGGATAAGAATATAAT
CGAGTTGGTTCATCAGGTATCTATGGGTATGAAATACCTAGAGGAGAGCAATTTCGTCCATCGAGACCTC
GCTGCCAGAAATGTTCTGCTCGTGACGCAACACTATGCGAAGATTTCGGACTTTGGACTTAGTAAGGCGT
TACGCGCAGATGAAAACTACTACAAAGCGCAGACACATGGTAAATGGCCCGTAAAGTGGTATGCCCCTGA
GTGTATCAACTATTACAAATTCAGCTCGAAAAGTGACGTCTGGAGTTTCGGTGTGTTGATGTGGGAGGCG
TTTTCCTACGGCCAGAAACCTTACCGGGGCATGAAGGGTTCAGAGGTCACCGCGATGTTAGAAAAAGGCG
AACGGATGGGTTGTCCCGCAGGTTGTCCTAGAGAGATGTATGATCTGATGAACTTGTGCTGGACATATGA
CGTCGAGAACAGACCCGGCTTCGCAGCTGTAGAGCTTCGATTGCGGAATTATTACTACGATGTTGTTAAC
TGACTCGAGGCATGCGGTACCAAGCTTGTCGAGAAGTACTAGAGGATCATAATCAGCCATACCACATTTG
TAGAGGTTTTACTTGCTTTAAAAAACCTCCCACACCTCCCCCTGAACCTGAAACATAAAATGAATGCAAT
TGTTGTTGTTAACTTGTTTATTGCAGCTTATAATGGTTACAAATAAAGCAATAGCATCACAAATTTCACA
AATAAAGCATTTTTTTCACTGCATTCTAGTTGTGGTTTGTCCAAACTCATCAATGTATCTTATCATGTCT
GGATCTGATCACTGCTTGAGCCTAGGAGATCCGAACCAGATAAGTGAAATCTAGTTCCAAACTATTTTGT
CATTTTTAATTTTCGTATTAGCTTACGACGCTACACCCAGTTCCCATCTATTTTGTCACTCTTCCCTAAA
TAATCCTTAAAAACTCCATTTCCACCCCTCCCAGTTCCCAACTATTTTGTCCGCCCACAGCGGGGCATTT
TTCTTCCTGTTATGTTTTTAATCAAACATCCTGCCAACTCCATGTGACAAACCGTCATCTTCGGCTACTT
TTTCTCTGTCACAGAATGAAAATTTTTCTGTCATCTCTTCGTTATTAATGTTTGTAATTGACTGAATATC
AACGCTTATTTGCAGCCTGAATGGCGAATGGG
[124 nt withheld, positions 2584-2707]
C
[91 nt withheld, positions 2709-2799]
A
[49 nt withheld, positions 2801-2849]
CCTTTGACGTTGGAGTCCACGTTCTT
[37 nt withheld, positions 2876-2912]
ACCCTATCTCGGTCTATTCTTTTGATTTATAAGGGATTTTGCCGATTTCGGCCTATTGGTTAAAAAATGA
GCTGATTTAACAAAAATTTAACGCGAATTTTAACAAAATATTAACGCTTACAATTTAGGTGGCACTTTTC
GGGGAAATGTGCGCGGAACCCCTATTTGTTTATTTTTCTAAATACATTCAAATATGTATCCGCTCATGAG
ACAATAACCCTGATAAATGCTTCAATAATATTGAAAAAGGAAGAGTATGAGTATTCAACATTTCCGTGTC
GCCCTTATTCCCTTTTTTGCGGCATTTTGCCTTCCTGTTTTTGCTCACCCAGAAACGCTGGTGAAAGTAA
AAGATGCTGAAGATCAGTTGGGTGCACGAGTGGGTTACATCGAACTGGATCTCAACAGCGGTAAGATCCT
TGAGAGTTTTCGCCCCGAAGAACGTTTTCCAATGATGAGCACTTTTAAAGTTCTGCTATGTGGCGCGGTA
TTATCCCGTATTGACGCCGGGCAAGAGCAACTCGGTCGCCGCATACACTATTCTCAGAATGACTTGGTTG
AGTACTCACCAGTCACAGAAAAGCATCTTACGGATGGCATGACAGTAAGAGAATTATGCAGTGCTGCCAT
AACCATGAGTGATAACACTGCGGCCAACTTACTTCTGACAACGATCGGAGGACCGAAGGAGCTAACCGCT
TTTTTGCACAACATGGGGGATCATGTAACTCGCCTTGATCGTTGGGAACCGGAGCTGAATGAAGCCATAC
CAAACGACGAGCGTGACACCACGATGCCTGTAGCAATGGCAACAACGTTGCGCAAACTATTAACTGGCGA
ACTACTTACTCTAGCTTCCCGGCAACAATTAATAGACTGGATGGAGGCGGATAAAGTTGCAGGACCACTT
CTGCGCTCGGCCCTTCCGGCTGGCTGGTTTATTGCTGATAAATCTGGAGCCGGTGAGCGTGGGTCTCGCG
GTATCATTGCAGCACTGGGGCCAGATGGTAAGCCCTCCCGTATCGTAGTTATCTACACGACGGGGAGTCA
GGCAACTATGGATGAACGAAATAGACAGATCGCTGAGATAGGTGCCTCACTGATTAAGCATTGGTAACTG
TCAGACCAAGTTTACTCATATATACTTTAGATTGATTTAAAACTTCATTTTTAATTTAAAAGGATCTAGG
TGAAGATCCTTTTTGATAATCTCATGACCAAAATCCCTTAACGTGAGTTTTCGTTCCACTGAGCGTCAGA
CCCCGTAGAAAAGATCAAAGGATCTTCTTGAGATCCTTTTTTTCTGCGCGTAATCTGCTGCTTGCAAACA
AAAAAACCACCGCTACCAGCGGTGGTTTGTTTGCCGGATCAAGAGCTACCAACTCTTTTTCCGAAGGTAA
CTGGCTTCAGCAGAGCGCAGATACCAAATACTGTTCTTCTAGTGTAGCCGTAGTTAGGCCACCACTTCAA
GAACTCTGTAGCACCGCCTACATACCTCGCTCTGCTAATCCTGTTACCAGTGGCTGCTGCCAGTGGCGAT
AAGTCGTGTCTTACCGGGTTGGACTCAAGACGATAGTTACCGGATAAGGCGCAGCGGTCGGGCTGAACGG
GGGGTTCGTGCACACAGCCCAGCTTGGAGCGAACGACCTACACCGAACTGAGATACCTACAGCGTGAGCT
ATGAGAAAGCGCCACGCTTCCCGAAGGGAGAAAGGCGGACAGGTATCCGGTAAGCGGCAGGGTCGGAACA
GGAGAGCGCACGAGGGAGCTTCCAGGGGGAAACGCCTGGTATCTTTATAGTCCTGTCGGGTTTCGCCACC
TCTGACTTGAGCGTCGATTTTTGTGATGCTCGTCAGGGGGGCGGAGCCTATGGAAAAACGCCAGCAACGC
GGCCTTTTTACGGTTCCTGGCCTTTTGCTGGCCTTTTGCTCACATGTTCTTTCCTGCGTTATCCCCTGAT
TCTGTGGATAACCGTATTACCGCCTTTGAGTGAGCTGATACCGCTCGCCGCAGCCGAACGACCGAGCGCA
GCGAGTCAGTGAGCGAGGAAGCGGAAGAGCGCCTGATGCGGTATTTTCTCCTTACGCATCTGTGCGGTAT
TTCACACCGCATAGACCAGCCGCGTAACCTGGCAAAATCGGTTACGGTTGAGTAATAAATGGATGCCCTG
CGTAAGCGGGTGTGGGCGGACAATAAAGTCTTAAACTGAACAAAATAGATCTAAACTATGACAATAAAGT
CTTAAACTAGACAGAATAGTTGTAAACTGAAATCAGTCCAGTTATGCTGTGAAAAAGCATACTGGACTTT
TGTTATGGCTAAAGCAAACTCTTCATTTTCTGAAGTGCAAATTGCCCGTCGTATTAAAGAGGGGCGTGGC
CAAGGGCATGGTAAAGACTATATTCGCGGCGTTGTGACAATTTACCGAACAACTCCGCGGCCGGGAAGCC
GATCTCGGCTTGAACGAATTGTTAGGTGGCGGTACTTGGGTCGATATCAAAGTGCATCACTTCTTCCCGT
ATGCCCAACTTTGTATAGAGAGCCACTGCGGGATCGTCACCGTAATCTGCTTGCACGTAGATCACATAAG
CACCAAGCGCGTTGGCCTCATGCTTGAGGAGATTGATGAGCGCGGTGGCAATGCCCTGCCTCCGGTGCTC
GCCGGAGACTGCGAGATCATAGATATAGATCTCACTACGCGGCTGCTCAAACTTGGGCAGAACGTAAGCC
GCGAGAGCGCCAACAACCGCTTCTTGGTCGAAGGCAGCAAGCGCGATGAATGTCTTACTACGGAGCAAGT
TCCCGAGGTAATCGGAGTCCGGCTGATGTTGGGAGTAGGTGGCTACGTCTCCGAACTCACGACCGAAAAG
ATCAAGAGCAGCCCGCATGGATTTGACTTGGTCAGGGCCGAGCCTACATGTGCGAATGATGCCCATACTT
GAGCCACCTAACTTTGTTTTAGGGCGACTGCCCTGCTGCGTAACATCGTTGCTGCTCCATAACATCAAAC
ATCGACCCACGGCGTAACGCGCTTGCTGCTTGGATGCCCGAGGCATAGACTGTACAAAAAAACAGTCATA
ACAAGCCATGAAAACCGCCACTGCGCCGTTACCACCGCTGCGTTCGGTCAAGGTTCTGGACCAGTTGCGT
GAGCGCATACGCTACTTGCATTACAGTTTACGAACCGAACAGGCTTATGTCAACTGGGTTCGTGCCTTCA
TCCGTTTCCACGGTGTGCGTCACCCGGCAACCTTGGGCAGCAGCGAAGTCGAGGCATTTCTGTCCTGGCT
GGCGAACGAGCGCAAGGTTTCGGTCTCCACGCATCGTCAGGCATTGGCGGCCTTGCTGTTCTTCTACGGC
AAGGTGCTGTGCACGGATCTGCCCTGGCTTCAGGAGATCGGAAGACCTCGGCCGTCGCGGCGCTTGCCGG
TGGTGCTGACCCCGGATGAAGTGGTTCGCATCCTCGGTTTTCTGGAAGGCGAGCATCGTTTGTTCGCCCA
GGACTCTAGCTATAGTTCTAGTGGTTGGCTACGTATACTCCGGAATATTAATAGATCATGGAGATAATTA
AAATGATAACCATCTCGCAAATAAATAAGTATTTTACTGTTTTCGTAACAGTTTTGTAATAAAAAAACCT
ATAAATATTCCGGATTATTCATACCGTCCCACCATCGGGCGCGGATCTCGGTCCGAAAC
Features (pLannotate 1.2.2; 17 found; start..end, strand, type, name):
     12..31      +  CDS            8xHis (fragment): 8xHis affinity tag
     53..73      +  CDS            TEV site: tobacco etch virus (TEV) protease recognition and cleavage site
     86..1921    +  CDS            SYK (sequence partly withheld): KSYK_HUMAN - Experimental evidence at protein level: Swiss-Prot protein existence level 1. Non-receptor tyrosine kinase which mediates signal transduction downstream of a variety of transmembrane receptors including classical immunoreceptors like the B-cell receptor (BCR). Regulates several biological processes including innate and adaptive immunity, cell adhesion, osteoclast maturation, platelet activation and vascular development. Assembles into signaling complexes with activated receptors at the plasma membrane via interaction between its SH2 domains and the receptor tyrosine-phosphorylated
   1966..2049    +  CDS            large T antigen (fragment): large T antigen from SV40 (simian virus 40)
   2072..2206    +  polyA_signal   SV40 poly(A) signal: SV40 polyadenylation signal
   2235..2400    -  mobile_element Tn7L: mini-Tn7 element (left end of the Tn7 transposon) Tn7
   2563..2579    +  CDS            lacZα (fragment): LacZα fragment of β-galactosidase; lacZ fragment
   2584..3038    +  rep_origin     f1 ori (sequence partly withheld): f1 bacteriophage origin of replication; arrow indicates direction of (+) strand synthesis
   3064..3168    +  promoter       AmpR promoter: bla
   3169..4029    +  CDS            AmpR: β-lactamase; bla; confers resistance to ampicillin, carbenicillin, and related antibiotics
   4200..4788    +  rep_origin     ori: high-copy-number ColE1/pMB1/pBR322/pUC origin of replication
   4974..5025    -  misc_feature   bom (fragment): basis of mobility region from pBR322
   5093..5317    -  mobile_element Tn7R: mini-Tn7 element (right end of the Tn7 transposon) Tn7
   5384..5917    -  CDS            GmR: gentamycin acetyltransferase; aacC1; confers resistance to gentamycin
   6087..6115    -  promoter       Pc promoter: intI1 (promoter lies within the coding sequence); class 1 integron promoter
   6093..6440    -  CDS            YPR2_ECOLX (fragment): Protein predicted: Swiss-Prot protein existence level 4. From Escherichia coli.
   6467..6558    +  promoter       polyhedrin promoter: polh from Autographa californica; promoter for the baculovirus polyhedrin gene
