[The description below was written by a language model from this plasmid's Addgene catalogue record and pLannotate feature annotations shown in this document.]
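Description:
pFastBacHTa_SYK is a baculovirus donor (transfer) plasmid built on the pFastBacHT A backbone for producing human SYK, the non-receptor spleen tyrosine kinase that signals downstream of immunoreceptors such as the B-cell receptor, in insect cells (Sf9). In E. coli it replicates from a high-copy ColE1/pUC-type origin and is selected with ampicillin through the bla gene. An f1 origin is also present, along with a fragment of the pBR322 bom region.

The expression cassette is driven by the Autographa californica polyhedrin promoter, a very strong very-late baculoviral promoter. It is followed by an N-terminal polyhistidine tag (recorded as 6xHis, detected by the annotation as a partial 8xHis match), a TEV protease cleavage site, and the SYK coding sequence. This arrangement allows metal-affinity purification followed by tag removal. An SV40 polyadenylation signal terminates the transcript; the short large T antigen fragment annotated just upstream of it is most likely part of this SV40-derived region rather than a functional element.

The cassette sits between the Tn7L and Tn7R ends of a mini-Tn7 element, together with a gentamicin acetyltransferase gene expressed from the Pc integron promoter. In the Bac-to-Bac style workflow this arrangement is designed for, Tn7 transposase supplied in a bacmid-carrying E. coli strain moves the whole segment into a baculovirus shuttle genome, with gentamicin resistance marking the transposed cassette. The resulting recombinant bacmid is then used to generate virus that infects insect cells for protein expression. The record does not state the cloning method or the downstream application, though the design suits production of purified recombinant kinase.
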