Addgene plasmid #224246: pFastBacHTa_SYK
Purpose: Expression of human SYK Kinase in insect cells (SF9 cells)
Depositing lab: Andrew Mesecar. Depositing organization: Purdue University.
Backbone
  Vector backbone: pFastBacHT A
  Backbone manufacturer: Genscript
  Backbone size w/o insert (bp): 4837
  Vector type: Insect Expression
Growth in bacteria
  Bacterial resistance: Ampicillin, 100 μg/mL
  Growth temperature: 37°C
  Growth strain: DH5alpha
  Copy number: High Copy
Gene/Insert
  Gene/Insert name: syk (alt name: IMD82, p72-Syk)
  Species: H. sapiens (human)
  Insert size (bp): 1923
  Entrez Gene: SYK (a.k.a. IMD82, p72-Syk)
  Promoter: polyhedrin promoter
  Tag / fusion protein: 6xHis-TEV (N terminal on insert)
  Cloning method: Unknown
  Sequencing primers: 5′ ACCATCTCGCAAATAAATAAG; 3′ TAAGCTGCAATAAACAAGTT
Resource information
  A portion of this plasmid was derived from a plasmid made by: Genscript
Terms and licenses: Academic/Nonprofit Terms; Industry Terms: Not Available to Industry
How to cite: pFastBacHTa_SYK was a gift from Andrew Mesecar (Addgene plasmid # 224246 ; http://n2t.net/addgene:224246 ; RRID:Addgene_224246)
